>Addgene plasmid #58852 | pAAV-Syn-FLEX-Mac-GFP | depositor full sequence | sequence record 91188 | pAAV-Syn-FLEX-Mac-GFP sequence 6685 bps
CCTGCAGGCAGCTGCGCGCTCGCTCGCTCACTGAGGCCGCCCGGGCAAAGCCCGGGCGTCGGGCGACCTT
TGGTCGCCCGGCCTCAGTGAGCGAGCGAGCGCGCAGAGAGGGAGTGGCCAACTCCATCACTAGGGGTTCC
TGCGGCCGCACGCGTTGCAAAGATGGATAAAGTTTTAAACAGAGAGGAATCTTTGCAGCTAATGGACCTT
CTAGGTCTTGAAAGGAGTGGGAATTGGCTCCGGTGCCCGTCAGTGGGCAGAGCGCACATCGCCCACAGTC
CCCGAGAAGTTGGGGGGAGGGGTCGGCAGCAAATGGTTAATTAAGTGTCTAGACTGCAGAGGGCCCTGCG
TATGAGTGCAAGTGGGTTTTAGGACCAGGATGAGGCGGGGTGGGGGTGCCTACCTGACGACCGACCCCGA
CCCACTGGACAAGCACCCAACCCCCATTCCCCAAATTGCGCATCCCCTATCAGAGAGGGGGAGGGGAAAC
AGGATGCGGCGAGGCGCGTGCGCACTGCCAGCTTCAGCACCGCGGACAGTGCCTTCGCCCCCGCCTGGCG
GCGCGCGCCACCGCCGCCTCAGCACTGAAGGCGCGCTGACGTCACTCGCCGGTCCCCCGCAAACTCCCCT
TCCCGGCCACCTTGGTCGCGTCCGCGCCGCCGCCGGCCCAGCCGGACCGCACCACGCGAGGCGCGAGATA
GGGGGGCACGGGCGCGACCATCTGCGCTGCGGCGCCGGCGACTCAGCGCTGCCTCAGTCTGCGGTGGGCA
GCGGAGGAGTCGTGTCGTGCCTGAGAGCGCAGTCGAGAAGAATTCCCATAACTTCGTATAAAGTATCCTA
TACGAAGTTATATCAAAATAGGAAGACCAATGCTTCACCATCGACCCGAATTGCCAAGCATCACCATCGA
CCCATAACTTCGTATAATGTATGCTATACGAAGTTATACTAGCTAGCTCATTACTTGTACAGCTCGTCCA
TGCCGAGAGTGATCCCGGCGGCGGTCACGAACTCCAGCAGGACCATGTGATCGCGCTTCTCGTTGGGGTC
TTTGCTCAGGGCGGACTGGGTGCTCAGGTAGTGGTTGTCGGGCAGCAGCACGGGGCCGTCGCCGATGGGG
GTGTTCTGCTGGTAGTGGTCGGCGAGCTGCACGCTGCCGTCCTCGATGTTGTGGCGGATCTTGAAGTTCA
CCTTGATGCCGTTCTTCTGCTTGTCGGCCATGATATAGACGTTGTGGCTGTTGTAGTTGTACTCCAGCTT
GTGCCCCAGGATGTTGCCGTCCTCCTTGAAGTCGATGCCCTTCAGCTCGATGCGGTTCACCAGGGTGTCG
CCCTCGAACTTCACCTCGGCGCGGGTCTTGTAGTTGCCGTCGTCCTTGAAGAAGATGGTGCGCTCCTGGA
CGTAGCCTTCGGGCATGGCGGACTTGAAGAAGTCGTGCTGCTTCATGTGGTCGGGGTAGCGGCTGAAGCA
CTGCACGCCGTAGGTCAGGGTGGTCACGAGGGTGGGCCAGGGCACGGGCAGCTTGCCGGTGGTGCAAATG
AACTTCAGGGTCAGCTTGCCGTAGGTGGCATCGCCCTCGCCCTCGCCGGACACGCTGAACTTGTGGCCGT
TTACGTCGCCGTCCAGCTCGACCAGGATGGGCACCACCCCGGTGAACAGCTCCTCGCCCTTGCTCACTGC
TACTACCGGTCGGGCGCCGTCGTCCTCGCCGATCCTGATGGCGCCCTCCCTGTTCAGGCCGTTGGCCCAG
AAGCCGTTCAGCTCCACGTCGCTCTCCCTCAGGTTGGCGTGGGTCACCAGCAGCCAAGCTCCGAACACTC
CCTTAGCCAGCACGTCCAGCACAGCGTAAGCGATGATCTCTCCGTCCACTCCGATCTTCCTAGCTCCGTC
AGCCAGTCCCCACACGATTGGGTAAGCGGTCCACAGGATCAGGGTGTAAGCTCCGATGGCCACGAAGAAG
CTCCTCAGCTTCTCGCCCTTCACCCTGGCGTTGGCGCCGCCGTTCAGCACCAGGTGCCACACCACGAAGA
TGTAGGCGATGCAGGCGATGGTGTACCATCCCCACTTCTGTGGGGTTCCCTCGCTGCCGAAAGCAGCGAA
CAGGCCGGTCAGCACCATGATCAGGTCAGCCACGATGGCCATGAAGATGTGGGCTCCGCTCATTCCAGCC
AGCAGTCCCAGGTCCAGCAGCAGCAGTGGGGTGGTGATAGCCCAGTCGATGTACCTGGCGTAGTACACCT
GTCGGTACACGGTCTCGTAGGTGTCGGGCACGTGGTCGTGCTGGGTCCTGATCACGATCTTGTTCAGGGC
CACTCCGTGGCCGGTAGCCATAGCGAAGTAGCTCAGGGCGGCGGTCAGGGTGATGATGGTGGTGATCACG
TGGTACAGCCTCCTGTTCACGGGGATCTTCCAGCTCAGGGCGGTGAAGGCGGCGCTGGCGATCAGCATCA
GCACGAACACCACCCACAGGGTCTTGCTGCCGCTGTCGCCCACGGTCTCGTAGATGGGGGTGTCGGGCAG
CACGGTTGGCACGGGGGCCACGTGGGTTGGCTGGGCGCTCTGGGTAGCGGTTGGCAGTGGGAACAGCTGG
CTGGTCTTCATCAGCACCTCCTCGAACTGGTCCACGATCATGGTGGCGGTACCTAGTATAACTTCGTATA
GGATACTTTATACGAAGTTATCATTGGGATTCTTCCTATTTTGATCCAAGCATCACCATCGACCCTCTAG
TCCAGATCTCACCATCGACCCATAACTTCGTATAGCATACATTATACGAAGTTATGTCCCTCGAAGAGGT
TCGCGAAGCTTATCGATAATCAACCTCTGGATTACAAAATTTGTGAAAGATTGACTGGTATTCTTAACTA
TGTTGCTCCTTTTACGCTATGTGGATACGCTGCTTTAATGCCTTTGTATCATGCTATTGCTTCCCGTATG
GCTTTCATTTTCTCCTCCTTGTATAAATCCTGGTTGCTGTCTCTTTATGAGGAGTTGTGGCCCGTTGTCA
GGCAACGTGGCGTGGTGTGCACTGTGTTTGCTGACGCAACCCCCACTGGTTGGGGCATTGCCACCACCTG
TCAGCTCCTTTCCGGGACTTTCGCTTTCCCCCTCCCTATTGCCACGGCGGAACTCATCGCCGCCTGCCTT
GCCCGCTGCTGGACAGGGGCTCGGCTGTTGGGCACTGACAATTCCGTGGTGTTGTCGGGGAAATCATCGT
CCTTTCCTTGGCTGCTCGCCTATGTTGCCACCTGGATTCTGCGCGGGACGTCCTTCTGCTACGTCCCTTC
GGCCCTCAATCCAGCGGACCTTCCTTCCCGCGGCCTGCTGCCGGCTCTGCGGCCTCTTCCGCGTCTTCGC
CTTCGCCCTCAGACGAGTCGGATCTCCCTTTGGGCCGCCTCCCCGCATCGATACCGGCTCGAGACGGGTG
GCATCCCTGTGACCCCTCCCCAGTGCCTCTCCTGGCCCTGGAAGTTGCCACTCCAGTGCCCACCAGCCTT
GTCCTAATAAAATTAAGTTGCATCATTTTGTCTGACTAGGTGTCCTTCTATAATATTATGGGGTGGAGGG
GGGTGGTATGGAGCAAGGGGCAAGTTGGGAAGACAACCTGTAGGGCCTGCGGGGTCTATTGGGAACCAAG
CTGGAGTGCAGTGGCACAATCTTGGCTCACTGCAATCTCCGCCTCCTGGGTTCAAGCGATTCTCCTGCCT
CAGCCTCCCGAGTTGTTGGGATTCCAGGCATGCATGACCAGGCTCAGCTAATTTTTGTTTTTTTGGTAGA
GACGGGGTTTCACCATATTGGCCAGGCTGGTCTCCAACTCCTAATCTCAGGTGATCTACCCACCTTGGCC
TCCCAAATTGCTGGGATTACAGGCGTGAACCACTGCTCCCTTCCCTGTCCTTCTCGAGCTGATTTTGTAG
GTAACCACGTGCGGACCGAGCGGCCGCAGGAACCCCTAGTGATGGAGTTGGCCACTCCCTCTCTGCGCGC
TCGCTCGCTCACTGAGGCCGGGCGACCAAAGGTCGCCCGACGCCCGGGCTTTGCCCGGGCGGCCTCAGTG
AGCGAGCGAGCGCGCAGCTGCCTGCAGGGGCGCCTGATGCGGTATTTTCTCCTTACGCATCTGTGCGGTA
TTTCACACCGCATA
[95 nt withheld, positions 4145-4239]
T
[46 nt withheld, positions 4241-4286]
C
[141 nt withheld, positions 4288-4428]
CCTTTGACGTTGGAGTCCACGTTCTTT
[37 nt withheld, positions 4456-4492]
ACTCTATCTCGGGCTATTCTTTTGATTTATAAGGGATTTTGCCGATTTCGGCCTATTGGTTAAAAAATGA
GCTGATTTAACAAAAATTTAACGCGAATTTTAACAAAATATTAACGTTTACAATTTTATGGTGCACTCTC
AGTACAATCTGCTCTGATGCCGCATAGTTAAGCCAGCCCCGACACCCGCCAACACCCGCTGACGCGCCCT
GACGGGCTTGTCTGCTCCCGGCATCCGCTTACAGACAAGCTGTGACCGTCTCCGGGAGCTGCATGTGTCA
GAGGTTTTCACCGTCATCACCGAAACGCGCGAGACGAAAGGGCCTCGTGATACGCCTATTTTTATAGGTT
AATGTCATGATAATAATGGTTTCTTAGACGTCAGGTGGCACTTTTCGGGGAAATGTGCGCGGAACCCCTA
TTTGTTTATTTTTCTAAATACATTCAAATATGTATCCGCTCATGAGACAATAACCCTGATAAATGCTTCA
ATAATATTGAAAAAGGAAGAGTATGAGTATTCAACATTTCCGTGTCGCCCTTATTCCCTTTTTTGCGGCA
TTTTGCCTTCCTGTTTTTGCTCACCCAGAAACGCTGGTGAAAGTAAAAGATGCTGAAGATCAGTTGGGTG
CACGAGTGGGTTACATCGAACTGGATCTCAACAGCGGTAAGATCCTTGAGAGTTTTCGCCCCGAAGAACG
TTTTCCAATGATGAGCACTTTTAAAGTTCTGCTATGTGGCGCGGTATTATCCCGTATTGACGCCGGGCAA
GAGCAACTCGGTCGCCGCATACACTATTCTCAGAATGACTTGGTTGAGTACTCACCAGTCACAGAAAAGC
ATCTTACGGATGGCATGACAGTAAGAGAATTATGCAGTGCTGCCATAACCATGAGTGATAACACTGCGGC
CAACTTACTTCTGACAACGATCGGAGGACCGAAGGAGCTAACCGCTTTTTTGCACAACATGGGGGATCAT
GTAACTCGCCTTGATCGTTGGGAACCGGAGCTGAATGAAGCCATACCAAACGACGAGCGTGACACCACGA
TGCCTGTAGCAATGGCAACAACGTTGCGCAAACTATTAACTGGCGAACTACTTACTCTAGCTTCCCGGCA
ACAATTAATAGACTGGATGGAGGCGGATAAAGTTGCAGGACCACTTCTGCGCTCGGCCCTTCCGGCTGGC
TGGTTTATTGCTGATAAATCTGGAGCCGGTGAGCGTGGGTCTCGCGGTATCATTGCAGCACTGGGGCCAG
ATGGTAAGCCCTCCCGTATCGTAGTTATCTACACGACGGGGAGTCAGGCAACTATGGATGAACGAAATAG
ACAGATCGCTGAGATAGGTGCCTCACTGATTAAGCATTGGTAACTGTCAGACCAAGTTTACTCATATATA
CTTTAGATTGATTTAAAACTTCATTTTTAATTTAAAAGGATCTAGGTGAAGATCCTTTTTGATAATCTCA
TGACCAAAATCCCTTAACGTGAGTTTTCGTTCCACTGAGCGTCAGACCCCGTAGAAAAGATCAAAGGATC
TTCTTGAGATCCTTTTTTTCTGCGCGTAATCTGCTGCTTGCAAACAAAAAAACCACCGCTACCAGCGGTG
GTTTGTTTGCCGGATCAAGAGCTACCAACTCTTTTTCCGAAGGTAACTGGCTTCAGCAGAGCGCAGATAC
CAAATACTGTTCTTCTAGTGTAGCCGTAGTTAGGCCACCACTTCAAGAACTCTGTAGCACCGCCTACATA
CCTCGCTCTGCTAATCCTGTTACCAGTGGCTGCTGCCAGTGGCGATAAGTCGTGTCTTACCGGGTTGGAC
TCAAGACGATAGTTACCGGATAAGGCGCAGCGGTCGGGCTGAACGGGGGGTTCGTGCACACAGCCCAGCT
TGGAGCGAACGACCTACACCGAACTGAGATACCTACAGCGTGAGCTATGAGAAAGCGCCACGCTTCCCGA
AGGGAGAAAGGCGGACAGGTATCCGGTAAGCGGCAGGGTCGGAACAGGAGAGCGCACGAGGGAGCTTCCA
GGGGGAAACGCCTGGTATCTTTATAGTCCTGTCGGGTTTCGCCACCTCTGACTTGAGCGTCGATTTTTGT
GATGCTCGTCAGGGGGGCGGAGCCTATGGAAAAACGCCAGCAACGCGGCCTTTTTACGGTTCCTGGCCTT
TTGCTGGCCTTTTGCTCACATGT
Features (pLannotate 1.2.2; 20 found; start..end, strand, type, name):
      1..141     -  repeat_region  AAV2 ITR: inverted terminal repeat of adeno-associated virus serotype 2 inverted
    163..229     +  CDS            small t antigen (fragment): SV40 (simian virus 40) small t antigen
    255..308     +  promoter       EF-1α core promoter (fragment): core promoter for human elongation factor EF-1α
    355..802     +  promoter       hSyn promoter: human synapsin I promoter; confers neuron-specific expression (Kügler et al., 2003)
    818..851     -  protein_bind   lox2272: Cre-mediated recombination occurs in the 8-bp core sequence (GGATACTT). lox2272 sites are compatible with each other, but incompatible with loxP or loxN sites (Lee and Saito, 1988). Cre recombinase
    914..947     -  protein_bind   loxP: Cre-mediated recombination occurs in the 8-bp core sequence (GCATACAT). Cre recombinase
    961..1677    -  CDS            EGFP: the original enhanced GFP (Yang et al., 1996) mammalian codon-optimized
   1699..2565    -  CDS            nop-1: NOP1_NEUCR - Experimental evidence at protein level: Swiss-Prot protein existence level 1. Could facilitate a sensory photoresponse. From Neurospora crassa (strain ATCC 24698 / 74-OR23-1A / CBS 708.71 / DSM 1257 / FGSC 987).
   2648..2681    +  protein_bind   lox2272: Cre-mediated recombination occurs in the 8-bp core sequence (GGATACTT). lox2272 sites are compatible with each other, but incompatible with loxP or loxN sites (Lee and Saito, 1988). Cre recombinase
   2752..2785    +  protein_bind   loxP: Cre-mediated recombination occurs in the 8-bp core sequence (GCATACAT). Cre recombinase
   2818..3406    +  misc_feature   WPRE: woodchuck hepatitis virus posttranscriptional regulatory element
   3426..3902    +  polyA_signal   hGH poly(A) signal: human growth hormone polyadenylation signal
   3948..4088    +  repeat_region  AAV2 ITR: inverted terminal repeat of adeno-associated virus serotype 2 inverted
   4093..4144    -  misc_feature   bom (fragment): basis of mobility region from pBR322
   4163..4618    +  rep_origin     f1 ori (sequence partly withheld): f1 bacteriophage origin of replication; arrow indicates direction of (+) strand synthesis
   4619..4668    -  misc_feature   bom (fragment): basis of mobility region from pBR322
   4770..4805    -  CDS            rop (fragment): Rop protein, which maintains plasmids at low copy number; rop
   4900..5004    +  promoter       AmpR promoter: bla
   5005..5865    +  CDS            AmpR: β-lactamase; bla; confers resistance to ampicillin, carbenicillin, and related antibiotics
   6036..6624    +  rep_origin     ori: high-copy-number ColE1/pMB1/pBR322/pUC origin of replication
