[The description below was written by a language model from this plasmid's Addgene catalogue record and pLannotate feature annotations shown in this document.]
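Description:
pAAV-Syn-FLEX-Mac-GFP is a 6,685 bp adeno-associated virus transfer plasmid built on an AAV-FLEX backbone for Cre-dependent, neuron-restricted expression of the light-driven proton pump Mac fused to GFP. The expression cassette lies between two AAV2 inverted terminal repeats, which are the cis elements needed to replicate and package the intervening DNA into recombinant AAV particles. In bacteria the plasmid is maintained through a ColE1/pUC-type origin and selected with ampicillin via the β-lactamase gene. An f1 phage origin and remnants of pBR322 bom and rop sequences are also present in the backbone. The catalogue lists it as low copy, and recombination-deficient strains are suggested, consistent with the instability typical of ITR-containing plasmids.

The payload is the opsin from the fungus Leptosphaeria maculans with EGFP at its C terminus. The automated annotation labels the opsin reading frame as the related Neurospora crassa nop-1, which reflects homology rather than the actual source. This fusion sits in antisense orientation downstream of the human synapsin I promoter and is flanked by paired, oppositely oriented lox2272 and loxP sites. In cells expressing Cre, recombination between the compatible sites inverts the coding sequence into the sense orientation and then excises one site of each pair, locking it in place. Transcription therefore occurs only in Cre-positive neurons. A WPRE and the human growth hormone polyadenylation signal follow the cassette to enhance transcript stability and processing. Short small t antigen and EF-1α core promoter fragments upstream of the synapsin promoter appear to be cloning remnants.

The construct is used for optogenetic silencing of genetically defined neuronal populations, with GFP fluorescence marking the expressing cells. The depositor notes that only the promoter, gene and fluorophore were sequence-verified.
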