Addgene plasmid #58852: pAAV-Syn-FLEX-Mac-GFP
Purpose: AAV-mediated expression of Mac-GFP under the Syn promoter, in floxed/reversed (Cre-dependent) manner
Depositing lab: Edward Boyden. Depositing organization: Massachusetts Institute of Technology. Publication: High-performance genetically targetable optical neural silencing by light-driven proton pumps. Chow BY, Han X, Dobry AS, Qian X, Chuong AS, Li M, Henninger MA, Belfort GM, Lin Y, Monahan PE, Boyden ES. Nature. 2010 Jan 7. 463(7277):98-102. 10.1038/nature08652 PubMed 20054397.
Backbone
  Vector backbone: AAV-FLEX
  Backbone manufacturer: Scott Sternson
  Backbone size w/o insert (bp): 5014
  Total vector size (bp): 6685
  Vector type: Mammalian Expression, AAV, Cre/Lox
Growth in bacteria
  Bacterial resistance: Ampicillin, 100 μg/mL
  Growth temperature: 37°C
  Growth strain: NEB Stable
  Growth instructions: Stbl3 at 30C (use carbenicillin if using Stbl3) OR DH5a at 37C
  Copy number: Low Copy
Gene/Insert
  Gene/Insert name: Mac-GFP (alt name: Leptosphaeria maculans opsin)
  Species: Leptosphaeria maculans
  Insert size (bp): 1671
  GenBank ID: GU045595.1
  Promoter: Syn
  Tag / fusion protein: GFP (C terminal on insert)
  Cloning method: Restriction Enzyme; 5′ cloning site KpnI (not destroyed); 3′ cloning site BsrGI or NheI (not destroyed)
  Sequencing primers: 5′ CTGCGTATGAGTGCAAG; 3′ cagcgtatccacatagcg
Terms and licenses: Academic/Nonprofit Terms; Industry Terms: Not Available to Industry
Depositor comments: Part of plasmid is sequenced by the depositing lab; the promoter, gene and fluorophore were sequenced. Multiple digestions were done to verify the vector structure. The construct and the virus were both tested in vitro.
How to cite: pAAV-Syn-FLEX-Mac-GFP was a gift from Edward Boyden (Addgene plasmid # 58852 ; http://n2t.net/addgene:58852 ; RRID:Addgene_58852)
