>Addgene plasmid #58852 | pAAV-Syn-FLEX-Mac-GFP | addgene partial sequence | sequence record 94042 | GFP2(b) 5'-CTTGATGCCGTTCTTCTGCTTGT-3'
GACGTTGTGGCTGTTGTAGTTGTACTCCAGCTTGTGCCCCAGGATGTTGCCGTCCTCCTTGAAGTCGATG
CCCTTCAGCTCGATGCGGTTCACCAGGGTGTCGCCCTCGAACTTCACCTCGGCGCGGGTCTTGTAGTTGC
CGTCGTCCTTGAAGAAGATGGTGCGCTCCTGGACGTAGCCTTCGGGCATGGCGGACTTGAAGAAGTCGTG
CTGCTTCATGTGGTCGGGGTAGCGGCTGAAGCACTGCACGCCGTAGGTCAGGGTGGTCACGAGGGTGGGC
CAGGGCACGGGCAGCTTGCCGGTGGTGCAAATGAACTTCAGGGTCAGCTTGCCGTAGGTGGCATCGCCCT
CGCCCTCGCCGGACACGCTGAACTTGTGGCCGTTTACGTCGCCGTCCAGCTCGACCAGGATGGGCACCAC
CCCGGTGAACAGCTCCTCGCCCTTGCTCACTGCTACTACCGGTCGGGCGCCGTCGTCCTCGCCGATCCTG
ATGGCGCCCTCCCTGTTCAGGCCGTTGGCCCAGAAGCCGTTCAGCTCCACGTCGCTCTCCCTCAGGTTGG
CGTGGGTCACCAGCAGCCAAGCTCCGAACACTCCCTTAGCCAGCACGTCCAGCACAGCGTAAGCGATGAT
CTCTCCGTCCACTCCGATCTTCCTAGCTCCGTCAGCCAGTCCCCACACGATTGGGTAAGCGGTCCACAGG
ATCAGGGTGTAAGCTCCGATGGCCACGAAGAAGCTCCTCAGCTTCTCGCCCTTCACCCTGGCGTTGGCGC
CGCCGTTCAGCACCAGGTGCCACACCACGAAGATGTAGGCGATGCAGGCGATGGTGTACCATCCCCACTT
CTGTGGGGTTCCCTCGCTGCCGAAAGCAGCGAACAGGCCGGTCAGCACCATGATCAGGTCAGCCACGATG
GCCATGAAGATGTGGGCTCCGCTCATTCCAGCCAGCAGTCCCAGGTCCAGCAGCAGCAGTGG
