>Addgene plasmid #58852 | pAAV-Syn-FLEX-Mac-GFP | addgene partial sequence | sequence record 94046 | EXFP-internal-F 5'-ACGACGGCAACTACAAGACC-3'
TCGAGGGCGACACCCTGGTGAACCGCATCGAGCTGAAGGGCATCGACTTCAAGGAGGACGGCAACATCCT
GGGGCACAAGCTGGAGTACAACTACAACAGCCACAACGTCTATATCATGGCCGACAAGCAGAAGAACGGC
ATCAAGGTGAACTTCAAGATCCGCCACAACATCGAGGACGGCAGCGTGCAGCTCGCCGACCACTACCAGC
AGAACACCCCCATCGGCGACGGCCCCGTGCTGCTGCCCGACAACCACTACCTGAGCACCCAGTCCGCCCT
GAGCAAAGACCCCAACGAGAAGCGCGATCACATGGTCCTGCTGGAGTTCGTGACCGCCGCCGGGATCACT
CTCGGCATGGACGAGCTGTACAAGTAATGAGCTAGCTAGTATAACTTCGTATAGCATACATTATACGAAG
TTATGGGTCGATGGTGATGCTTGGCAATTCGGGTCGATGGTGAAGCATTGGTCTTCCTATTTTGATATAA
CTTCGTATAGGATACTTTATACGAAGTTATGGGAATTCTTCTCGACTGCGCTCTCAGGCACGACACGACT
CCTCCGCTGCCCACCGCAGACTGAGGCAGCGCTGAGTCGCCGGCGCCGCAGCGCAGATGGTCGCGCCCGT
GCCCCCCTATCTCGCGCCTCGCGTGGTGCGGTCCGGCTGGGCCGGCGGCGGCGCGGACGCGACCAAGGTG
GCCGGGAAGGGGAGTTTGCGGGGGACCGGCGAGTGACGTCAGCGCGCCTTCAGTGCTGAGGCGGCGGTGG
CGCGCGCCGCCAGGCGGGGGCGAAGGCACTGTCCGCGGTGCTGAAGCTGGCAGTGCGCACGCGCCTCGCC
GCATCCTGTTTCCCCTCCCCCTCTCTGATAGGGGATGCGCAATTTGGGGAATGGGGGTTGGGTGCTTGTC
CAGTGGGTCGGGGTCGGTCGTCAGGTAGGCACCCCCACCCCGCCTCATCCTGGTCCTAAAACCCACTTGC
ACTCATACGCAGGGCCCTCTGCAGTCTAGACACTTAATTAACCATTTGCTGCCGACCCCTCCCCCCAACT
TCTCGGGGACTGTGG
