>Addgene plasmid #58852 | pAAV-Syn-FLEX-Mac-GFP | addgene partial sequence | sequence record 133352 | WPRE-R 5'-CATAGCGTAAAAGGAGCAACA-3'
ATAATGTATGCTATACGAAGTTATGGGTCGATGGTGAGATCTGGACTAGAGGGTCGATGGTGATGCTTGG
ATCAAAATAGGAAGAATCCCAATGATAACTTCGTATAAAGTATCCTATACGAAGTTATACTAGGTACCGC
CACCATGATCGTGGACCAGTTCGAGGAGGTGCTGATGAAGACCAGCCAGCTGTTCCCACTGCCAACCGCT
ACCCAGAGCGCCCAGCCAACCCACGTGGCCCCCGTGCCAACCGTGCTGCCCGACACCCCCATCTACGAGA
CCGTGGGCGACAGCGGCAGCAAGACCCTGTGGGTGGTGTTCGTGCTGATGCTGATCGCCAGCGCCGCCTT
CACCGCCCTGAGCTGGAAGATCCCCGTGAACAGGAGGCTGTACCACGTGATCACCACCATCATCACCCTG
ACCGCCGCCCTGAGCTACTTCGCTATGGCTACCGGCCACGGAGTGGCCCTGAACAAGATCGTGATCAGGA
CCCAGCACGACCACGTGCCCGACACCTACGAGACCGTGTACCGACAGGTGTACTACGCCAGGTACATCGA
CTGGGCTATCACCACCCCACTGCTGCTGCTGGACCTGGGACTGCTGGCTGGAATGAGCGGAGCCCACATC
TTCATGGCCATCGTGGCTGACCTGATCATGGTGCTGACCGGCCTGTTCGCTGCTTTCGGCAGCGAGGGAA
CCCCACAGAAGTGGGGATGGTACACCATTG
